>Addgene plasmid #131393 | EcNGsC-S308V-pKK223 | addgene full sequence | sequence record 259273 | Addgene NGS Result
GGAAACAGAATTCGGTGACCATGCAAGCGTCGCAATTTTCAGCCCAGGTTCTGGACTGGTACGATAAATA
CGGGCGAAAAACTCTGCCCTGGCAAATTGACAAGACGCCCTACAAAGTATGGCTCTCAGAAGTGATGTTG
CAACAAACTCAGGTTGCGACCGTTATCCCCTATTTTGAACGCTTTATGGCGCGCTTCCCGACGGTGACCG
ATCTCGCCAATGCGCCGCTCGACGAAGTTCTCCACTTGTGGACCGGGCTTGGCTATTACGCCCGCGCGCG
CAATCTGCATAAAGCGGCACAACAAGTGGCGACCTTACACGGCGGTAAATTCCCGGAAACCTTTGAGGAA
GTTGCAGCACTGCCGGGCGTCGGGCGTTCCACCGCAGGCGCGATTCTCTCGCTTTCTCTGGGTAAGCACT
TTCCGATTCTCGACGGTAACGTCAAACGCGTGCTGGCGCGCTGCTATGCTGTAAGCGGCTGGCCTGGGAA
AAAAGAGGTCGAGAATAAATTATGGAGTTTGAGCGAGCAGGTGACGCCCGCGGTTGGCGTGGAACGGTTT
AATCAGGCGATGATGGATTTGGGTGCGATGATTTGTACGCGCTCGAAACCGAAATGTTCGCTCTGTCCGC
TACAAAACGGATGTATTGCCGCCGCCAACAATAGCTGGGCGCTTTATCCGGGCAAAAAACCGAAAAAAAC
AGCGGTCAAACAAGTGCCGCTCGCAGTAGCGGTGCTGGCCGATGATGAAGGCCGCGTTCTCATTCGCAAG
CGCGACAGCACCGGTTTGCTTGCGAACTTATGGGAGTTCCCCAGCTGCGAAACGGACGGCGCAGATGGAA
AAGAGAAGCTCGAGCAAATGGTTGGGGAGCAATACGGTTTGCAAGTGGAGCTTACAGAACCGATCGTTTC
GTTTGAGCATGCGTTTGTCCATTTAGTCTGGCAGTTGACCGTGTTTCCCGGCCGTTTGGTTCATGGCGGA
CCGGTCGAGGAGCCTTACCGGCTTGCGCCGGAAGACGAGTTGAAGGCGTACGCCTTTCCGGTGTCCCATC
AACGTGTTTGGCGCGAATATAAAGAATGGGCGAGCGGAGTACGCCCGCCCCCATGACTGCAGCCAAGCTT
GGCTGTTTTGGCGGATGAGAGAAGATTTTCAGCCTGATACAGATTAAATCAGAACGCAGAAGCGGTCTGA
TAAAACAGAATTTGCCTGGCGGCAGTAGCGCGGTGGTCCCACCTGACCCCATGCCGAACTCAGAAGTGAA
ACGCCGTAGCGCCGATGGTAGTGTGGGGTCTCCCCATGCGAGAGTAGGGAACTGCCAGGCATCAAATAAA
ACGAAAGGCTCAGTCGAAAGACTGGGCCTTTCGTTTTATCTGTTGTTTGTCGGTGAACGCTCTCCTGAGT
AGGACAAATCCGCCGGGAGCGGATTTGAACGTTGCGAAGCAACGGCCCGGAGGGTGGCGGGCAGGACGCC
CGCCATAAACTGCCAGGCATCAAATTAAGCAGAAGGCCATCCTGACGGATGGCCTTTTTGCGTTTCTACA
AACTCTTTTGTTTATTTTTCTAAATACATTCAAATATGTATCCGCTCATGAGACAATAACCCTGATAAAT
GCTTCAATAATATTGAAAAAGGAAGAGTATGAGTATTCAACATTTCCGTGTCGCCCTTATTCCCTTTTTT
GCGGCATTTTGCCTTCCTGTTTTTGCTCACCCAGAAACGCTGGTGAAAGTAAAAGATGCTGAAGATCAGT
TGGGTGCACGAGTGGGTTACATCGAACTGGATCTCAACAGCGGTAAGATCCTTGAGAGTTTTCGCCCCGA
AGAACGTTTTCCAATGATGAGCACTTTTAAAGTTCTGCTATGTGGCGCGGTATTATCCCGTGTTGACGCC
GGGCAAGAGCAACTCGGTCGCCGCATACACTATTCTCAGAATGACTTGGTTGAGTACTCACCAGTCACAG
AAAAGCATCTTACGGATGGCATGACAGTAAGAGAATTATGCAGTGCTGCCATAACCATGAGTGATAACAC
TGCGGCCAACTTACTTCTGACAACGATCGGAGGACCGAAGGAGCTAACCGCTTTTTTGCACAACATGGGG
GATCATGTAACTCGCCTTGATCGTTGGGAACCGGAGCTGAATGAAGCCATACCAAACGACGAGCGTGACA
CCACGATGCCTGTAGCAATGGCAACAACGTTGCGCAAACTATTAACTGGCGAACTACTTACTCTAGCTTC
CCGGCAACAATTAATAGACTGGATGGAGGCGGATAAAGTTGCAGGACCACTTCTGCGCTCGGCCCTTCCG
GCTGGCTGGTTTATTGCTGATAAATCTGGAGCCGGTGAGCGTGGGTCTCGCGGTATCATTGCAGCACTGG
GGCCAGATGGTAAGCCCTCCCGTATCGTAGTTATCTACACGACGGGGAGTCAGGCAACTATGGATGAACG
AAATAGACAGATCGCTGAGATAGGTGCCTCACTGATTAAGCATTGGTAACTGTCAGACCAAGTTTACTCA
TATATACTTTAGATTGATTTAAAACTTCATTTTTAATTTAAAAGGATCTAGGTGAAGATCCTTTTTGATA
ATCTCATGACCAAAATCCCTTAACGTGAGTTTTCGTTCCACTGAGCGTCAGACCCCGTAGAAAAGATCAA
AGGATCTTCTTGAGATCCTTTTTTTCTGCGCGTAATCTGCTGCTTGCAAACAAAAAAACCACCGCTACCA
GCGGTGGTTTGTTTGCCGGATCAAGAGCTACCAACTCTTTTTCCGAAGGTAACTGGCTTCAGCAGAGCGC
AGATACCAAATACTGTCCTTCTAGTGTAGCCGTAGTTAGGCCACCACTTCAAGAACTCTGTAGCACCGCC
TACATACCTCGCTCTGCTAATCCTGTTACCAGTGGCTGCTGCCAGTGGCGATAAGTCGTGTCTTACCGGG
TTGGACTCAAGACGATAGTTACCGGATAAGGCGCAGCGGTCGGGCTGAACGGGGGGTTCGTGCACACAGC
CCAGCTTGGAGCGAACGAACTACACCGAACTGAGATACCTACAGCGTGAGCTATGAGAAAGCGCCACGCT
TCCCGAAGGGAGAAAGGCGGACAGGTATCCGGTAAGCGGCAGGGTCGGAACAGGAGAGCGCACGAGGGAG
CTTCCAGGGGGAAACGCCTGGTATCTTTATAGTCCTGTCGGGTTTCGCCACCTCTGACTTGAGCGTCGAT
TTTTGTGATGCTCGTCAGGGGGGCGGAGCCTATGGAAAAACGCCAGCAACGCGGCCTTTTTACGGTTCCT
GGCCTTTTGCTGGCCTTTTGCTCACATGTTCTTTCCTGCGTTATCCCCTGATTCTGTGGATAACCGTATT
ACCGCCTTTGAGTGAGCTGATACCGCTCGCCGCAGCCGAACGACCGAGCGCAGCGAGTCAGTGAGCGAGG
AAGCGGAAGAGCGCCTGATGCGGTATTTTCTCCTTACGCATCTGTGCGGTATTTCACACCGCATATGGTG
CACTCTCAGTACAATCTGCTCTGATGCCGCATAGTTAAGCCAGTATACACTCCGCTATCGCTACGTGACT
GGGTCATGGCTGCGCCCCGACACCCGCCAACACCCGCTGACGCGCCCTGACGGGCTTGTCTGCTCCCGGC
ATCCGCTTACAGACAAGCTGTGACCGTCTCCGGGAGCTGCATGTGTCAGAGGTTTTCACCGTCATCACCG
AAACGCGCGAGGCAGCTGCGGTAAAGCTCATCAGCGTGGTCGTGAAGCGATTCACAGATGTCTGCCTGTT
CATCCGCGTCCAGCTCGTTGAGTTTCTCCAGAAGCGTTAATGTCTGGCTTCTGATAAAGCGGGCCATGTT
AAGGGCGGTTTTTTCCTGTTTGGTCACTGATGCCTCCGTGTAAGGGGGATTTCTGTTCATGGGGGTAATG
ATACCGATGAAACGAGAGAGGATGCTCACGATACGGGTTACTGATGATGAACATGCCCGGTTACTGGAAC
GTTGTGAGGGTAAACAACTGGCGGTATGGATGCGGCGGGACCAGAGAAAAATCACTCAGGGTCAATGCCA
GCGCTTCGTTAATACAGATGTAGGTGTTCCACAGGGTAGCCAGCAGCATCCTGCGATGCAGATCCGGAAC
ATAATGGTGCAGGGCGCTGACTTCCGCGTTTCCAGACTTTACGAAACACGGAAACCGAAGACCATTCATG
TTGTTGCTCAGGTCGCAGACGTTTTGCAGCAGCAGTCGCTTCACGTTCGCTCGCGTATCGGTGATTCATT
CTGCTAACCAGTAAGGCAACCCCGCCAGCCTAGCCGGGTCCTCAACGACAGGAGCACGATCATGCGCACC
CGTGGCCAGGACCCAACGCTGCCCGAGATGCGCCGCGTGCGGCTGCTGGAGATGGCGGACGCGATGGATA
TGTTCTGCCAAGGGTTGGTTTGCGCATTCACAGTTCTCCGCAAGAATTGATTGGCTCCAATTCTTGGAGT
GGTGAATCCGTTAGCGAGGTGCCGCCGGCTTCCATTCAGGTCGAGGTGGCCCGGCTCCATGCACCGCGAC
GCAACGCGGGGAGGCAGACAAGGTATAGGGCGGCGCCTACAATCCATGCCAACCCGTTCCATGTGCTCGC
CGAGGCGGCATAAATCGCCGTGACGATCAGCGGTCCAATGATCGAAGTTAGGCTGGTAAGAGCCGCGAGC
GATCCTTGAAGCTGTCCCTGATGGTCGTCATCTACCTGCCTGGACAGCATGGCCTGCAACGCGGGCATCC
CGATGCCGCCGGAAGCGAGAAGAATCATAATGGGGAAGGCCATCCAGCCTCGCGTCGCGAACGCCAGCAA
GACGTAGCCCAGCGCGTCGGCCGCCATGCCGGCGATAATGGCCTGCTTCTCGCCGAAACGTTTGGTGGCG
GGACCAGTGACGAAGGCTTGAGCGAGGGCGTGCAAGATTCCGAATACCGCAAGCGACAGGCCGATCATCG
TCGCGCTCCAGCGAAAGCGGTCCTCGCCGAAAATGACCCAGAGCGCTGCCGGCACCTGTCCTACGAGTTG
CATGATAAAGAAGACAGTCATAAGTGCGGCGACGATAGTCATGCCCCGCGCCCACCGGAAGGAGCTGACT
GGGTTGAAGGCTCTCAAGGGCATCGGTCGACGCTCTCCCTTATGCGACTCCTGCATTAGGAAGCAGCCCA
GTAGTAGGTTGAGGCCGTTGAGCACCGCCGCCGCAAGGAATGGTGCATGCAAGGAGATGGCGCCCAACAG
TCCCCCGGCCACGGGGCCTGCCACCATACCCACGCCGAAACAAGCGCTCATGAGCCCGAAGTGGCGAGCC
CGATCTTCCCCATCGGTGATGTCGGCGATATAGGCGCCAGCAACCGCACCTGTGGCGCCGGTGATGCCGG
CCACGATGCGTCCGGCGTAGAGGATCCGGGCTTATCGACTGCACGGTGCACCAATGCTTCTGGCGTCAGG
CAGCCATCGGAAGCTGTGGTATGGCTGTGCAGGTCGTAAATCACTGCATAATTCGTGTCGCTCAAGGCGC
ACTCCCGTTCTGGATAATGTTTTTTGCGCCGACATCATAACGGTTCTGGCAAATATTCTGAAATGAGCTG
TTGACAATTAATCATCGGCTCGTATAATGTGTGGAATTGTGAGCGGATAACAATTTCACACA
Features (pLannotate 1.2.2; 14 found; start..end, strand, type, name):
     27..1100    +  CDS            mutY: MUTY_GEOSE - Experimental evidence at protein level: Swiss-Prot protein existence level 1. Base excision repair (BER) glycosylase that initiates repair of A:oxoG to C:G by removing the inappropriately paired adenine base from the DNA backbone, generating an abasic site product (PubMed:25995449) (PubMed:14961129). 8-oxoguanine (oxoG) is a genotoxic DNA lesion resulting from oxidation of guanine; this residue is misread by replicative DNA polymerases, that insert adenine instead of cytosine opposite the oxidized damaged base. Shows a powerful dicrimination of A versus C, since it does not cleave
   1204..1319    +  ncRNA          5S rRNA: Accession: RF00001 - 5S ribosomal RNA
   1323..1409    +  terminator     rrnB T1 terminator: Escherichia coli rrnB; transcription terminator T1 from the E. coli rrnB gene
   1501..1528    +  terminator     rrnB T2 terminator: transcription terminator T2 from the E. coli rrnB gene
   1547..1638    +  promoter       AmpR promoter: bla
   1639..2499    +  CDS            AmpR: β-lactamase; bla; confers resistance to ampicillin, carbenicillin, and related antibiotics
   2670..3258    +  rep_origin     ori: high-copy-number ColE1/pMB1/pBR322/pUC origin of replication
   3444..3584    -  misc_feature   bom: basis of mobility region from pBR322
   3686..3877    -  CDS            rop: Rop protein, which maintains plasmids at low copy number; rop
   3894..4274    +  CDS            YPB1_ECOLX: Protein predicted: Swiss-Prot protein existence level 4. From Escherichia coli.
   4516..5417    -  CDS            TcR (fragment): tetracycline efflux protein; tet; confers resistance to tetracycline
   5424..5525    -  CDS            yciV (fragment): RNAAM_ECOLI - Also known as trpH From Escherichia coli (strain K12).
   5601..5629    +  promoter       tac promoter: strong E. coli promoter; hybrid between the trp and lac UV5 promoters
   5637..5653    +  protein_bind   lac operator: The lac repressor binds to the lac operator to inhibit transcription in E. coli. This inhibition can be relieved by adding lactose or isopropyl-β-D-thiogalactopyranoside (IPTG). lac repressor encoded by lacI
