[The description below was written by a language model from this plasmid's Addgene catalogue record and pLannotate feature annotations shown in this document.]
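Description:
EcNGsC-S308V-pKK223 is a bacterial expression plasmid built on the pKK223 backbone, a pBR322-derived vector of about 5.7 kb in total. It replicates in E. coli from a ColE1/pMB1-type origin and retains the pBR322 bom mobilisation region and the rop gene, which normally moderates copy number, although the record lists copy number as unknown. Selection is by ampicillin through the bla (β-lactamase) gene and its own promoter. The tetracycline resistance gene is present only as a fragment and so is not expected to be a usable marker. The annotation also picks up a predicted open reading frame and a short yciV/trpH fragment, both of which appear to be backbone remnants.

The payload is a 1,086 bp open reading frame encoding a chimeric MutY adenine DNA glycosylase, the base excision repair enzyme that removes adenine mispaired with 8-oxoguanine (OG). Residues 1–225 come from E. coli MutY, and residues 226–360 correspond to residues 231–365 of Geobacillus stearothermophilus MutY. The construct carries the substitution S308V in G. stearothermophilus numbering, which is position 303 in the chimera. The automated annotation labels the whole coding region as the Geobacillus protein, but the catalogue record makes the hybrid origin clear.

Transcription is driven by the tac promoter, a trp/lac hybrid, with an adjacent lac operator that allows repression by LacI and induction with IPTG. No lacI gene is annotated on the plasmid. Downstream, a 5S rRNA segment and the rrnB T1 and T2 terminators end transcription. The stated purpose is low-level expression of the chimera, and the associated study concerns how MutY finds OG lesions while avoiding undamaged guanine.
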