Addgene plasmid #131393: EcNGsC-S308V-pKK223
Purpose: Low level expression of E.coli G.stearothermophillus MutY chimera protein with amino acid change S308V in Gs MutY.
Depositing lab: Martin Horvath. Depositing organization: University of Utah. Publication: Structural Basis for Finding OG Lesions and Avoiding Undamaged G by the DNA Glycosylase MutY. Russelburg LP, O'Shea Murray VL, Demir M, Knutsen KR, Sehgal SL, Cao S, David SS, Horvath MP. ACS Chem Biol. 2019 Dec 27. doi: 10.1021/acschembio.9b00639. PubMed 31829624.
Backbone
  Vector backbone: pKK223
  Backbone size w/o insert (bp): 4577
  Total vector size (bp): 5663
  Vector type: Bacterial Expression
Growth in bacteria
  Bacterial resistance: Ampicillin, 100 μg/mL
  Growth temperature: 37°C
  Growth strain: DH5alpha
  Copy number: Unknown
Gene/Insert
  Gene/Insert name: EcNGsC MutY chimera S308V (alt names: S308V EcNGsC; S308V)
  Species: E. coli and Geobacillus stearothermophilus
  Insert size (bp): 1086
  Mutation: Fusion of two MutY genes. Residues 1-225 are from E.coli MutY and residues 226-360 correspond with residues 231-365 of G.stearothermophilus MutY. Amino acid change S308V in Gs MutY, corresponding with position 303 in the chimera MutY.
  Promoter: tac
  Cloning method: Ligation Independent Cloning
  Sequencing primers: 5′ UpTac - GTTTTTTGCGCCGACATCATAACGGTTC; 3′ TacTrm - GCTTCTGCGTTCTGATTTAATCTGTATCAGGCTG
Terms and licenses: Academic/Nonprofit Terms; Industry Terms: Not Available to Industry
How to cite: EcNGsC-S308V-pKK223 was a gift from Martin Horvath (Addgene plasmid # 131393 ; http://n2t.net/addgene:131393 ; RRID:Addgene_131393)
