>Addgene plasmid #131393 | EcNGsC-S308V-pKK223 | depositor partial sequence | sequence record 251756 | UpTac (5-prime Sequencing Primer)
ACACAGGAAACAGAATTCGGTGACCATGCAAGCGTCGCAATTTTCAGCCCAGGTTCTGGACTGGTACGAT
AAATACGGGCGAAAAACTCTGCCCTGGCAAATTGACAAGACGCCCTACAAAGTATGGCTCTCAGAAGTGA
TGTTGCAACAAACTCAGGTTGCGACCGTTATCCCCTATTTTGAACGCTTTATGGCGCGCTTCCCGACGGT
GACCGATCTCGCCAATGCGCCGCTCGACGAAGTTCTCCACTTGTGGACCGGGCTTGGCTATTACGCCCGC
GCGCGCAATCTGCATAAAGCGGCACAACAAGTGGCGACCTTACACGGCGGTAAATTCCCGGAAACCTTTG
AGGAAGTTGCAGCACTGCCGGGCGTCGGGCGTTCCACCGCAGGCGCGATTCTCTCGCTTTCTCTGGGTAA
GCACTTTCCGATTCTCGACGGTAACGTCAAACGCGTGCTGGCGCGCTGCTATGCTGTAAGCGGCTGGCCT
GGGAAAAAAGAGGTCGAGAATAAATTATGGAGTTTGAGCGAGCAGGTGACGCCCGCGGTTGGCGTGGAAC
GGTTTAATCAGGCGATGATGGATTTGGGTGCGATGATTTGTACGCGCTCGAAACCGAAATGTTCGCTCTG
TCCGCTACAAAACGGATGTATTGCCGCCGCCAACAATAGCTGGGCGCTTTATCCGGGC
