>Addgene plasmid #131393 | EcNGsC-S308V-pKK223 | depositor partial sequence | sequence record 251757 | TacTrm (3-prime Sequencing Primer)
CTTTATATTCGCGCCAAACACGTTGATGGGACACCGGAAAGGCGTACGCCTTCAACTCGTCTTCCGGCGC
AAGCCGGTAAGGCTCCTCGACCGGTCCGCCATGAACCAAACGGCCGGGAAACACGGTCAACTGCCAGACT
AAATGGACAAACGCATGCTCAAACGAAACGATCGGTTCTGTAAGCTCCACTTGCAAACCGTATTGCTCCC
CAACCATTTGCTCGAGCTTCTCTTTTCCATCTGCGCCGTCCGTTTCGCAGCTGGGGAACTCCCATAAGTT
CGCAAGCAAACCGGTGCTGTCGCGCTTGCGAATGAGAACGCGGCCTTCATCATCGGCCAGCACCGCTACT
GCGAGCGGCACTTGTTTGACCGCTGTTTTTTTCGGTTTTTTGCCCGGATAAAGCGCCCAGCTATTGTTGG
CGGCGGCAATACATCCGTTTTGTAGCGGACAGAGCGAACATTTCGGTTTCGAGCGCGTACAAATCATCGC
ACCCAAATCCATCATCGCCTGATTAAACCGTTCCACGCCAACCGCGGGCGTCACCTGCTCGCTCAAACTC
CATAATTTATTCTCGACCTCTTTTTTCCCAGGCCAGCCGCTTACAGCATAGCAGCGCGCCAGCACGCGTT
TGACGTTACCGTCGAGAATCGGAAAGTGCTTACCCAGAGAAAGCGAGAGAATCGCG
